>Addgene plasmid #60312 | pGL4.23 C3_33 | addgene partial sequence | sequence record 98013 | RVprimer3 5'-CTAGCAAAATAGGCTGTCCC-3'
CTCTGGCCTAACTGGCCGGTACCTGAGCTCCCGTCGACGAATTCTGCAGATATCACAAGTTTGTACAAAA
AAGCAGGCTCCGCGGCCGCCCCCTTCACCGACAGGATTCCATCGGAAGAGCACCTTTCTAGTTAAAAATC
CAATCACATTATTCTAGTCAGCATTTTCTCCTCTGTTCTCCATCGAACTACTCTACCCCAGGCTACCAAT
AACAAAAACAAAAGAAACAAGAAAAAGAAAAAGCAAGGAACATCCAGAGGTATAAATTAGGATATTTTGG
ATCTGACATTGTGGCATATCTAGAGTTTTATACTACATTGGTTCCTACAATGAAAATGTTCATTCTGCTA
ATATGAGTCATCATGAAAGTTAATAAATCTTTCCTTTTGACCACTTTCAAACTCTTTGAACACACTTCTG
TAAATCAGGTCAGAGAGGAAATTACTTAACCCTAAGGAAACTAAGGCACAAAACCATTTAGTAATTCCAC
TAGTTTTTCTGAAAATGCCTGACTTTAATCAAAATATAAAATCATGACTCTACCTTCTACCCA
