>Addgene plasmid #60312 | pGL4.23 C3_33 | addgene partial sequence | sequence record 98077 | ColEterm 5'-agctgataccgctcgccgcagccgaacg-3'
TGCGGCGACGATAGTCATGCCCCGCGCCCACCGGAAGGAGCTGACTGGGTTGAAGGCTCTCAAGGGCATC
GGTCGACGGATCCTTATCGATTTTACCACATTTGTAGAGGTTTTACTTGCTTTAAAAAACCTCCCACACC
TCCCCCTGAACCTGAAACATAAAATGAATGCAATTGTTGTTGT
