[The description below was written by a language model from this plasmid's Addgene catalogue record.]
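Description:
pGL4.23 C3_33 is a mammalian luciferase reporter plasmid built on pGL4.23-GW, a Gateway-adapted version of the pGL4.23 reporter backbone (4283 bp without insert). It is propagated in E. coli under ampicillin selection. The record lists its copy number as unknown and does not name the origin of replication. No feature table accompanies the entry, so the layout described here comes from the catalogue fields alone.

The insert is a human genomic fragment annotated as a GLIS3 enhancer, a regulatory region active in pancreatic islets. It was amplified from chromosome 9 (about 1.6 kb, using hg18 coordinates) and introduced by Gateway recombination. The plasmid also carries a minimal promoter and the luc2 firefly luciferase gene. A minimal promoter drives only weak basal transcription on its own, so luciferase output after transfection reflects how strongly the cloned fragment stimulates transcription in the chosen cell type. The catalogue lists luciferase as a C-terminal tag on the backbone. Since the insert is a non-coding regulatory element, this most plausibly just marks the reporter's position relative to the insert and not a protein fusion.

The construct is meant for enhancer activity assays, testing whether this candidate islet enhancer at the GLIS3 locus can activate a heterologous promoter. It comes from a study of pancreatic islet enhancer clusters and their enrichment for variants associated with type 2 diabetes risk. The name suggests it is one of a series of such enhancer reporters, though the record does not explain the "C3_33" designation. The plasmid carries no mammalian selection marker according to the record, which is consistent with transient transfection use.
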