Addgene plasmid #60312: pGL4.23 C3_33
Purpose: This plasmid contains a human pancreatic islet active enhancer, a minimal promoter and a luc2 gene.
Depositing lab: Jorge Ferrer. Depositing organization: Imperial College London. Publication: Pancreatic islet enhancer clusters enriched in type 2 diabetes risk-associated variants. Pasquali L, Gaulton KJ, Rodriguez-Segui SA, Mularoni L, Miguel-Escalada I, Akerman I, Tena JJ, Moran I, Gomez-Marin C, van de Bunt M, Ponsa-Cobas J, Castro N, Nammo T, Cebola I, Garcia-Hurtado J, Maestro MA, Pattou F, Piemonti L, Berney T, Gloyn AL, Ravassard P, Gomez-Skarmeta JL, Muller F, McCarthy MI, Ferrer J. Nat Genet. 2014 Feb;46(2):136-43. doi: 10.1038/ng.2870. Epub 2014 Jan 12. PubMed 24413736.
Backbone
  Vector backbone: pGL4.23-GW
  Backbone manufacturer: Ferrer Lab
  Backbone size w/o insert (bp): 4283
  Vector type: Mammalian Expression, Luciferase
Growth in bacteria
  Bacterial resistance: Ampicillin, 100 μg/mL
  Growth temperature: 37°C
  Growth strain: DH5alpha
  Copy number: Unknown
Gene/Insert
  Gene/Insert name: GLIS3 enhancer (alt name: GLIS3)
  Species: H. sapiens (human)
  Entrez Gene: GLIS3 (a.k.a. NDH, ZNF515)
  Tag / fusion protein: Luciferase (C terminal on backbone)
  Cloning method: Gateway Cloning
  Sequencing primers: 5′ RVprimer3 (Promega): CTAGCAAAATAGGCTGTCCC
Terms and licenses: Academic/Nonprofit Terms; Industry Terms: Not Available to Industry
Depositor comments: chromosome : chr9; start: 4279544 end: 4281151 (genomic position corresponds to the version of the human genome hg18) Fw primer used for cloning: CACCGACAGGATTCCATCGGAAGA Rv primer used for cloning: CCAACGTTAGGCCTTGGGAGTGC
How to cite: pGL4.23 C3_33 was a gift from Jorge Ferrer (Addgene plasmid # 60312 ; http://n2t.net/addgene:60312 ; RRID:Addgene_60312)
